Addgene plasmid #53568: pHAGE- TRE-DEST-NBioTAP
Purpose: (Empty Backbone) Lentiviral destination vector for N -Bio-1xproteinA constructs using Gateway recombination System. Design for cDNA clones from the CCSBHuman Orfeome Collection.
Depositing lab: Mitzi Kuroda. Depositing organization: Brigham and Women's Hospital. Publication: Reciprocal interactions of human C10orf12 and C17orf96 with PRC2 revealed by BioTAP-XL cross-linking and affinity purification. Alekseyenko AA, Gorchakov AA, Kharchenko PV, Kuroda MI. Proc Natl Acad Sci U S A. 2014 Feb 18;111(7):2488-93. doi: 10.1073/pnas.1400648111. Epub 2014 Feb 3. PubMed 24550272.
Backbone
  Vector backbone: pHAGE- TRE-DEST
  Vector type: Lentiviral
  Selectable markers: Puromycin
Growth in bacteria
  Bacterial resistance: Chloramphenicol and Ampicillin, 25 & 100 μg/mL
  Growth temperature: 30°C
  Growth strain: ccdB Survival
  Copy number: Unknown
Gene/Insert
  Gene/Insert name: None
Terms and licenses: Academic/Nonprofit Terms; Industry Terms: Not Available to Industry
How to cite: pHAGE- TRE-DEST-NBioTAP was a gift from Mitzi Kuroda (Addgene plasmid # 53568 ; http://n2t.net/addgene:53568 ; RRID:Addgene_53568)
