[The description below was written by a language model from this plasmid's Addgene catalogue record and pLannotate feature annotations shown in this document.]
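Description:
pHAGE- TRE-DEST-NBioTAP is an empty lentiviral Gateway destination vector built on the pHAGE-TRE-DEST backbone, intended for placing an N-terminal BioTAP tag onto open reading frames, in particular cDNA entry clones from the CCSB human ORFeome collection. The viral portion is HIV-1 derived. It comprises a truncated 5' LTR, the Ψ packaging signal with a gag fragment, the RRE for Rev-dependent export, the cPPT/CTS, a WPRE to boost transcript expression, and a self-inactivating ΔU3 3' LTR. In bacteria the plasmid replicates from a high-copy ColE1/pUC-type origin and carries ampicillin resistance. The unrecombined Gateway cassette adds chloramphenicol resistance and the ccdB toxin gene, which is why the vector must be propagated in a ccdB-tolerant strain.

The expression unit is annotated as a CMV enhancer and promoter followed immediately by tet operator-like fragments and a TRE3G-type fragment. This fits the "TRE" in the name and suggests tetracycline-regulated expression, although the record does not spell out the regulatory scheme or which transactivator or repressor is required. Downstream lie the tag coding sequences: a single IgG-binding unit of Staphylococcus aureus protein A and a fragment of the Propionibacterium biotin carboxyl carrier protein, which serves as a target for in vivo biotinylation. These are followed by attR1, the CmR/ccdB cassette and attR2. An LR reaction replaces the cassette with the ORF, which is intended to yield a protein A–biotin acceptor fusion at the N terminus. A separate mouse PGK promoter drives puromycin N-acetyltransferase for selecting transduced cells. The associated work used such tagged proteins for cross-linking and tandem affinity purification (BioTAP-XL) to identify interaction partners of chromatin proteins.
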