Features (pLannotate 1.2.2; 36 found; start..end, strand, type, name):
    377..634     +  LTR            5' LTR (truncated): truncated 5' long terminal repeat (LTR) from HIV-1
    681..806     +  misc_feature   HIV-1 Ψ: packaging signal of human immunodeficiency virus type 1
    790..1128    +  CDS            HIV-1 gag (fragment): gag protein from human immunodeficiency virus 1; gag
   1303..1536    +  misc_feature   RRE: The Rev response element (RRE) of HIV-1 allows for Rev-dependent mRNA export from the nucleus to the cytoplasm.
   1913..2013    +  CDS            Rev (fragment): human immunodeficiency virus 1 (HIV-1) Rev protein; rev; enhances nuclear export of unspliced and incompletely spliced viral mRNAs
   2058..2175    +  misc_feature   cPPT/CTS: central polypurine tract and central termination sequence of HIV-1
   2231..2534    +  enhancer       CMV enhancer: human cytomegalovirus immediate early enhancer
   2535..2738    +  promoter       CMV promoter: human cytomegalovirus (CMV) immediate early promoter
   2740..2759    +  promoter       PLtetO-1 promoter (fragment): modified phage lambda PL promoter with tet operator sites (Lutz and Bujard, 1997)
   2761..2780    +  promoter       PLtetO-1 promoter (fragment): modified phage lambda PL promoter with tet operator sites (Lutz and Bujard, 1997)
   2788..2821    +  promoter       TRE3GV promoter (fragment): 3rd-generation Tet-responsive promoter that can be activated by binding of Tet-On® 3G, optimized for retroviral and lentiviral vectors
   2953..3126    +  CDS            ProtA: IgG-binding unit of Staphylococcus aureus protein A
   3172..3405    +  CDS            BCCP_PROFR (fragment): Experimental evidence at protein level: Swiss-Prot protein existence level 1. The biotinyl 1.3S subunit serves as a carboxyl carrier between the substrate-binding sites on the 12S and 5S subunits. From Propionibacterium freudenreichii subsp. shermanii.
   3448..3572    +  protein_bind   attR1: mutant version of attR; recombination site for the Gateway® LR reaction LR Clonase™
   3597..3627    +  promoter       lac UV5 promoter: E. coli lac promoter with an "up" mutation
   3652..3680    +  promoter       cat promoter (fragment): promoter of the E. coli cat gene encoding chloramphenicol acetyltransferase
   3681..4340    +  CDS            CmR: chloramphenicol acetyltransferase; cat; confers resistance to chloramphenicol
   4519..4677    +  CDS            ccdA (fragment): CCDA_ECO57 - Also known as H, letA. Experimental evidence at protein level: Swiss-Prot protein existence level 1. Antitoxin component of a type II toxin-antitoxin (TA) system which inhibits the post-segregational killing (PSK) of plasmid-free cells, also referred to as a plasmid addiction system. Binds to and blocks the activity of CcdB; will also remove bound CcdB protein from the CcdB-GyrA complex by forming a CcdA-CcdB complex, a process termed rejuvenation. Functions as a transcriptional corepressor for the ccdAB operon, repression also requires CcdB (By similarity). From Escherichia coli
   4682..4984    +  CDS            ccdB: CCDB_ECOLI - Also known as G, letB, letD. Experimental evidence at protein level: Swiss-Prot protein existence level 1. Toxic component of a type II toxin-antitoxin (TA) system, functioning in plasmid maintainence. Responsible for the post- segregational killing (PSK) of plasmid-free cells, also referred to as a plasmid addiction system. Half-life of over 2 hours. Cell killing by CcdB is accompanied by filamentation, defects in chromosome and plasmid segregation, defects in cell division, formation of anucleate cells, decreased DNA synthesis and plasmid loss. Interferes with the activity of DN
   5028..5152    -  protein_bind   attR2: mutant version of attR; recombination site for the Gateway® LR reaction LR Clonase™
   5252..5751    +  promoter       PGK promoter: mouse phosphoglycerate kinase 1 promoter
   5772..6371    +  CDS            PuroR: puromycin N-acetyltransferase; pac from Streptomyces alboniger; confers resistance to puromycin
   6438..7026    +  misc_feature   WPRE: woodchuck hepatitis virus posttranscriptional regulatory element
   7034..7099    +  CDS            nef (fragment): NEF_HV1Z2 - Experimental evidence at protein level: Swiss-Prot protein existence level 1. Extracellular Nef protein targets CD4(+) T-lymphocytes for apoptosis by interacting with CXCR4 surface receptors. From Human immunodeficiency virus type 1 group M subtype D (isolate Z2/CDC-Z34) (HIV-1).
   7101..7334    +  LTR            3' LTR (ΔU3): self-inactivating 3' long terminal repeat (LTR) from HIV-1
   7539..7643    +  promoter       AmpR promoter: bla
   7644..8504    +  CDS            AmpR: β-lactamase; bla; confers resistance to ampicillin, carbenicillin, and related antibiotics
   8675..9263    +  rep_origin     ori: high-copy-number ColE1/pMB1/pBR322/pUC origin of replication
   9446..9500    +  CDS            lacI (fragment): lac repressor; lacI; The lac repressor binds to the lac operator to inhibit transcription in E. coli. This inhibition can be relieved by adding lactose or isopropyl-β-D-thiogalactopyranoside (IPTG).
   9506..9599    +  rep_origin     SV40 ori (fragment): SV40 origin of replication
   9624..9661    +  CDS            lacI (fragment): lac repressor; lacI; The lac repressor binds to the lac operator to inhibit transcription in E. coli. This inhibition can be relieved by adding lactose or isopropyl-β-D-thiogalactopyranoside (IPTG).
   9674..9695    +  protein_bind   CAP binding site: CAP binding activates transcription in the presence of cAMP. E. coli catabolite activator protein
   9710..9740    +  promoter       lac promoter: promoter for the E. coli lac operon
   9748..9764    +  protein_bind   lac operator: The lac repressor binds to the lac operator to inhibit transcription in E. coli. This inhibition can be relieved by adding lactose or isopropyl-β-D-thiogalactopyranoside (IPTG). lac repressor encoded by lacI
   9798..9881    +  polyA_signal   SV40 poly(A) signal (fragment): SV40 polyadenylation signal
  10048..329     +  CDS            nef (fragment) (across the origin): NEF_HV1BR - Experimental evidence at protein level: Swiss-Prot protein existence level 1. Extracellular Nef protein targets CD4(+) T-lymphocytes for apoptosis by interacting with CXCR4 surface receptors (PubMed:14990729). From Human immunodeficiency virus type 1 group M subtype B (isolate BRU/LAI) (HIV-1).
>Addgene plasmid #53568 | pHAGE- TRE-DEST-NBioTAP | depositor full sequence | sequence record 83487 | pHAGE- TRE-DEST-NBioTAP sequence 10048 bps
TGGAAGGGCTAATTCACTCCCAAAGAAGACAAGATATCCTTGATCTGTGGATCTACCACACACAAGGCTA
CTTCCCTGATTAGCAGAACTACACACCAGGGCCAGGGGTCAGATATCCACTGACCTTTGGATGGTGCTAC
AAGCTAGTACCAGTTGAGCCAGATAAGGTAGAAGAGGCCAATAAAGGAGAGAACACCAGCTTGTTACACC
CTGTGAGCCTGCATGGGATGGATGACCCGGAGAGAGAAGTGTTAGAGTGGAGGTTTGACAGCCGCCTAGC
ATTTCATCACGTGGCCCGAGAGCTGCATCCGGAGTACTTCAAGAACTGCTGATATCGAGCTTGCTACAAG
GGACTTTCCGCTGGGGACTTTCCAGGGAGGCGTGGCCTGGGCGGGACTGGGGAGTGGCGAGCCCTCAGAT
CCTGCATATAAGCAGCTGCTTTTTGCCTGTACTGGGTCTCTCTGGTTAGACCAGATCTGAGCCTGGGAGC
TCTCTGGCTAACTAGGGAACCCACTGCTTAAGCCTCAATAAAGCTTGCCTTGAGTGCTTCAAGTAGTGTG
TGCCCGTCTGTTGTGTGACTCTGGTAACTAGAGATCCCTCAGACCCTTTTAGTCAGTGTGGAAAATCTCT
AGCAGTGGCGCCCGAACAGGGACTTGAAAGCGAAAGGGAAACCAGAGGAGCTCTCTCGACGCAGGACTCG
GCTTGCTGAAGCGCGCACGGCAAGAGGCGAGGGGCGGCGACTGGTGAGTACGCCAAAAATTTTGACTAGC
GGAGGCTAGAAGGAGAGAGATGGGTGCGAGAGCGTCAGTATTAAGCGGGGGAGAATTAGATCGCGATGGG
AAAAAATTCGGTTAAGGCCAGGGGGAAAGAAAAAATATAAATTAAAACATATAGTATGGGCAAGCAGGGA
GCTAGAACGATTCGCAGTTAATCCTGGCCTGTTAGAAACATCAGAAGGCTGTAGACAAATACTGGGACAG
CTACAACCATCCCTTCAGACAGGATCAGAAGAACTTAGATCATTATATAATACAGTAGCAACCCTCTATT
GTGTGCATCAAAGGATAGAGATAAAAGACACCAAGGAAGCTTTAGACAAGATAGAGGAAGAGCAAAACAA
AAGTAAGACCACCGCACAGCAAGCGGCCGGCCGCTGATCTTCAGACCTGGAGGAGGAGATATGAGGGACA
ATTGGAGAAGTGAATTATATAAATATAAAGTAGTAAAAATTGAACCATTAGGAGTAGCACCCACCAAGGC
AAAGAGAAGAGTGGTGCAGAGAGAAAAAAGAGCAGTGGGAATAGGAGCTTTGTTCCTTGGGTTCTTGGGA
GCAGCAGGAAGCACTATGGGCGCAGCGTCAATGACGCTGACGGTACAGGCCAGACAATTATTGTCTGGTA
TAGTGCAGCAGCAGAACAATTTGCTGAGGGCTATTGAGGCGCAACAGCATCTGTTGCAACTCACAGTCTG
GGGCATCAAGCAGCTCCAGGCAAGAATCCTGGCTGTGGAAAGATACCTAAAGGATCAACAGCTCCTGGGG
ATTTGGGGTTGCTCTGGAAAACTCATTTGCACCACTGCTGTGCCTTGGAATGCTAGTTGGAGTAATAAAT
CTCTGGAACAGATTTGGAATCACACGACCTGGATGGAGTGGGACAGAGAAATTAACAATTACACAAGCTT
AATACACTCCTTAATTGAAGAATCGCAAAACCAGCAAGAAAAGAATGAACAAGAATTATTGGAATTAGAT
AAATGGGCAAGTTTGTGGAATTGGTTTAACATAACAAATTGGCTGTGGTATATAAAATTATTCATAATGA
TAGTAGGAGGCTTGGTAGGTTTAAGAATAGTTTTTGCTGTACTTTCTATAGTGAATAGAGTTAGGCAGGG
ATATTCACCATTATCGTTTCAGACCCACCTCCCAACCCCGAGGGGACCCGACAGGCCCGAAGGAATAGAA
GAAGAAGGTGGAGAGAGAGACAGAGACAGATCCATTCGATTAGTGAACGGATCTCGACGGTATCGCCGAA
TTCACAAATGGCAGTATTCATCCACAATTTTAAAAGAAAAGGGGGGATTGGGGGGTACAGTGCAGGGGAA
AGAATAGTAGACATAATAGCAACAGACATACAAACTAAAGAATTACAAAAACAAATTACAAAAATTCAAA
ATTTTCGGGTTTATTACAGGGACAGCAGAGATCCAGTTTGGACTAGGCTAGCATGCATGTCGTTACATAA
CTTACGGTAAATGGCCCGCCTGGCTGACCGCCCAACGACCCCCGCCCATTGACGTCAATAATGACGTATG
TTCCCATAGTAACGCCAATAGGGACTTTCCATTGACGTCAATGGGTGGAGTATTTACGGTAAACTGCCCA
CTTGGCAGTACATCAAGTGTATCATATGCCAAGTACGCCCCCTATTGACGTCAATGACGGTAAATGGCCC
GCCTGGCATTATGCCCAGTACATGACCTTATGGGACTTTCCTACTTGGCAGTACATCTACGTATTAGTCA
TCGCTATTACCATGGTGATGCGGTTTTGGCAGTACATCAATGGGCGTGGATAGCGGTTTGACTCACGGGG
ATTTCCAAGTCTCCACCCCATTGACGTCAATGGGAGTTTGTTTTGGCACCAAAATCAACGGGACTTTCCA
AAATGTCGTAACAACTCCGCCCCATTGACGCAAATGGGCGGTAGGCGTGTACGGTGGGAGGTCTATATAA
GCAGAGCTCTCCCTATCAGTGATAGAGATCTCCCTATCAGTGATAGAGATCGTCGACGAGCTCGTTTAGT
GAACCGTCAGATCGCCTGGAGACGCCATCCACGCTGTTTTGACCTCCATAGAAGACACCGGGACCGATCC
AGCCTCCGGACTCTAGAGGATCCCTACCGGTGATATCCTCGAGGCCGCCACCATGGCAGGCCTTGCGCAA
CACGATGAAGCCGTGGACAACAAATTCAACAAAGAACAACAAAACGCGTTCTATGAGATCTTACATTTAC
CTAACTTAAACGAAGAACAACGAAACGCCTTCATCCAAAGTTTAAAAGATGACCCAAGCCAAAGCGCTAA
CCTTTTAGCAGAAGCTAAAAAGCTAAATGATGCTCAGGCGCCGAAAGTAGACGCGAATTGTGATATACCT
ACAACTGCTTCTCTCGAGAGCGGCTCCTCGGCTGGAAAGGCCGGTGAAGGTGAAATCCCTGCCCCTCTTG
CTGGTACCGTTTCTAAGATACTGGTAAAAGAAGGTGACACTGTTAAAGCTGGTCAAACAGTTCTGGTGCT
GGAGGCTATGAAAATGGAGACAGAAATTAACGCTCCTACTGACGGAAAAGTTGAAAAGGTGTTAGTTAAG
GAAAGAGATGCTGTTCAAGGTGGTCAAGGTCTAATCAAGATCGGCGTTTCTAGAGGATCCCTACCGGTGA
TATCCTCGAGCCCATCAACAAGTTTGTACAAAAAAGCTGAACGAGAAACGTAAAATGATATAAATATCAA
TATATTAAATTAGATTTTGCATAAAAAACAGACTACATAATACTGTAAAACACAACATATCCAGTCACTA
TGGCGGCCGCATTAGGCACCCCAGGCTTTACACTTTATGCTTCCGGCTCGTATAATGTGTGGATTTTGAG
TTAGGATCCGGCGAGATTTTCAGGAGCTAAGGAAGCTAAAATGGAGAAAAAAATCACTGGATATACCACC
GTTGATATATCCCAATGGCATCGTAAAGAACATTTTGAGGCATTTCAGTCAGTTGCTCAATGTACCTATA
ACCAGACCGTTCAGCTGGATATTACGGCCTTTTTAAAGACCGTAAAGAAAAATAAGCACAAGTTTTATCC
GGCCTTTATTCACATTCTTGCCCGCCTGATGAATGCTCATCCGGAATTCCGTATGGCAATGAAAGACGGT
GAGCTGGTGATATGGGATAGTGTTCACCCTTGTTACACCGTTTTCCATGAGCAAACTGAAACGTTTTCAT
CGCTCTGGAGTGAATACCACGACGATTTCCGGCAGTTTCTACACATATATTCGCAAGATGTGGCGTGTTA
CGGTGAAAACCTGGCCTATTTCCCTAAAGGGTTTATTGAGAATATGTTTTTCGTCTCAGCCAATCCCTGG
GTGAGTTTCACCAGTTTTGATTTAAACGTGGCCAATATGGACAACTTCTTCGCCCCCGTTTTCACCATGG
GCAAATATTATACGCAAGGCGACAAGGTGCTGATGCCGCTGGCGATTCAGGTTCATCATGCCGTCTGTGA
TGGCTTCCATGTCGGCAGAATGCTTAATGAATTACAACAGTACTGCGATGAGTGGCAGGGCGGGGCGTAA
AGATCTGGATCCGGCTTACTAAAAGCCAGATAACAGTATGCGTATTTGCGCGCTGATTTTTGCGGTATAA
GAATATATACTGATATGTATACCCGAAGTATGTCAAAAAGAGGTGTGCTATGAAGCAGCGTATTACAGTG
ACAGTTGACAGCGACAGCTATCAGTTGCTCAAGGCATATATGATGTCAATATCTCCGGTCTGGTAAGCAC
AACCATGCAGAATGAAGCCCGTCGTCTGCGTGCCGAACGCTGGAAAGCGGAAAATCAGGAAGGGATGGCT
GAGGTCGCCCGGTTTATTGAAATGAACGGCTCTTTTGCTGACGAGAACAGGGGCTGGTGAAATGCAGTTT
AAGGTTTACACCTATAAAAGAGAGAGCCGTTATCGTCTGTTTGTGGATGTACAGAGTGATATTATTGACA
CGCCCGGGCGACGGATGGTGATCCCCCTGGCCAGTGCACGTCTGCTGTCAGATAAAGTCTCCCGTGAACT
TTACCCGGTGGTGCATATCGGGGATGAAAGCTGGCGCATGATGACCACCGATATGGCCAGTGTGCCGGTC
TCCGTTATCGGGGAAGAAGTGGCTGATCTCAGCCACCGCGAAAATGACATCAAAAACGCCATTAACCTGA
TGTTCTGGGGAATATAAATGTCAGGCTCCCTTATACACAGCCAGTCTGCAGGTCGACCATAGTGACTGGA
TATGTTGTGTTTTACAGTATTATGTAGTCTGTTTTTTATGCAAAATCTAATTTAATATATTGATATTTAT
ATCATTTTACGTTTCTCGTTCAGCTTTCTTGTACAAAGTGGTTTGCGCATAGCTAGGTAGCCTAGAGGGC
CCGCGGTTCGAATACCCATACGACGTCCCAGACTACGCTTAGTAATGATTAATTAAACTAGAAATTCTAC
CGGGTAGGGGAGGCGCTTTTCCCAAGGCAGTCTGGAGCATGCGCTTTAGCAGCCCCGCTGGGCACTTGGC
GCTACACAAGTGGCCTCTGGCCTCGCACACATTCCACATCCACCGGTAGGCGCCAACCGGCTCCGTTCTT
TGGTGGCCCCTTCGCGCCACCTTCTACTCCTCCCCTAGTCAGGAAGTTCCCCCCCGCCCCGCAGCTCGCG
TCGTGCAGGACGTGACAAATGGAAGTAGCACGTCTCACTAGTCTCGTGCAGATGGACAGCACCGCTGAGC
AATGGAAGCGGGTAGGCCTTTGGGGCAGCGGCCAATAGCAGCTTTGCTCCTTCGCTTTCTGGGCTCAGAG
GCTGGGAAGGGGTGGGTCCGGGGGCGGGCTCAGGGGCGGGCTCAGGGGCGGGGCGGGCGCCCGAAGGTCC
TCCGGAGGCCCGGCATTCTGCACGCTTCAAAAGCGCACGTCTGCCGCGCTGTTCTCCTCTTCCTCATCTC
CGGGCCTTTCGACCTGCAGCCCAAGCTTACCATGACCGAGTACAAGCCCACGGTGCGCCTCGCCACCCGC
GACGACGTCCCCAGGGCCGTACGCACCCTCGCCGCCGCGTTCGCCGACTACCCCGCCACGCGCCACACCG
TCGATCCGGACCGCCACATCGAGCGGGTCACCGAGCTGCAAGAACTCTTCCTCACGCGCGTCGGGCTCGA
CATCGGCAAGGTGTGGGTCGCGGACGACGGCGCCGCGGTGGCGGTCTGGACCACGCCGGAGAGCGTCGAA
GCGGGGGCGGTGTTCGCCGAGATCGGCCCGCGCATGGCCGAGTTGAGCGGTTCCCGGCTGGCCGCGCAGC
AACAGATGGAAGGCCTCCTGGCGCCGCACCGGCCCAAGGAGCCCGCGTGGTTCCTGGCCACCGTCGGCGT
CTCGCCCGACCACCAGGGCAAGGGTCTGGGCAGCGCCGTCGTGCTCCCCGGAGTGGAGGCGGCCGAGCGC
GCCGGGGTGCCCGCCTTCCTGGAGACCTCCGCGCCCCGCAACCTCCCCTTCTACGAGCGGCTCGGCTTCA
CCGTCACCGCCGACGTCGAGGTGCCCGAAGGACCGCGCACCTGGTGCATGACCCGCAAGCCCGGTGCCTG
ACGCCCGCCCCACGACCCGCAGCGCCCGACCGAAAGGAGCGCACGACCCCATGCATCGATAGATCCTAAT
CAACCTCTGGATTACAAAATTTGTGAAAGATTGACTGGTATTCTTAACTATGTTGCTCCTTTTACGCTAT
GTGGATACGCTGCTTTAATGCCTTTGTATCATGCTATTGCTTCCCGTATGGCTTTCATTTTCTCCTCCTT
GTATAAATCCTGGTTGCTGTCTCTTTATGAGGAGTTGTGGCCCGTTGTCAGGCAACGTGGCGTGGTGTGC
ACTGTGTTTGCTGACGCAACCCCCACTGGTTGGGGCATTGCCACCACCTGTCAGCTCCTTTCCGGGACTT
TCGCTTTCCCCCTCCCTATTGCCACGGCGGAACTCATCGCCGCCTGCCTTGCCCGCTGCTGGACAGGGGC
TCGGCTGTTGGGCACTGACAATTCCGTGGTGTTGTCGGGGAAATCATCGTCCTTTCCTTGGCTGCTCGCC
TGTGTTGCCACCTGGATTCTGCGCGGGACGTCCTTCTGCTACGTCCCTTCGGCCCTCAATCCAGCGGACC
TTCCTTCCCGCGGCCTGCTGCCGGCTCTGCGGCCTCTTCCGCGTCTTCGCCTTCGCCCTCAGACGAGTCG
GATCTCCCTTTGGGCCGCCTCCCCGCCTGAGATCCTTTAAGACCAATGACTTACAAGGCAGCTGTAGATC
TTAGCCACTTTTTAAAAGAAAAGGGGGGACTGGAAGGGCTAATTCACTCCCAACGAAGACAAGATCTGCT
TTTTGCTTGTACTGGGTCTCTCTGGTTAGACCAGATCTGAGCCTGGGAGCTCTCTGGCTAACTAGGGAAC
CCACTGCTTAAGCCTCAATAAAGCTTGCCTTGAGTGCTTCAAGTAGTGTGTGCCCGTCTGTTGTGTGACT
CTGGTAACTAGAGATCCCTCAGACCCTTTTAGTCAGTGTGGAAAATCTCTAGCAGTAGTAGTTCATGTCA
TCTTATTATTCAGTATTTATAACTTGCAAAGAAATGAATATCAGAGAGTGAGAGGCCCGGGTTAATTAAG
GAAAGGGCTAGATCATTCTTGAAGACGAAAGGGCCTCGTGATACGCCTATTTTTATAGGTTAATGTCATG
ATAATAATGGTTTCTTAGACGTCAGGTGGCACTTTTCGGGGAAATGTGCGCGGAACCCCTATTTGTTTAT
TTTTCTAAATACATTCAAATATGTATCCGCTCATGAGACAATAACCCTGATAAATGCTTCAATAATATTG
AAAAAGGAAGAGTATGAGTATTCAACATTTCCGTGTCGCCCTTATTCCCTTTTTTGCGGCATTTTGCCTT
CCTGTTTTTGCTCACCCAGAAACGCTGGTGAAAGTAAAAGATGCTGAAGATCAGTTGGGTGCACGAGTGG
GTTACATCGAACTGGATCTCAACAGCGGTAAGATCCTTGAGAGTTTTCGCCCCGAAGAACGTTTTCCAAT
GATGAGCACTTTTAAAGTTCTGCTATGTGGCGCGGTATTATCCCGTGTTGACGCCGGGCAAGAGCAACTC
GGTCGCCGCATACACTATTCTCAGAATGACTTGGTTGAGTACTCACCAGTCACAGAAAAGCATCTTACGG
ATGGCATGACAGTAAGAGAATTATGCAGTGCTGCCATAACCATGAGTGATAACACTGCGGCCAACTTACT
TCTGACAACGATCGGAGGACCGAAGGAGCTAACCGCTTTTTTGCACAACATGGGGGATCATGTAACTCGC
CTTGATCGTTGGGAACCGGAGCTGAATGAAGCCATACCAAACGACGAGCGTGACACCACGATGCCTGTAG
CAATGGCAACAACGTTGCGCAAACTATTAACTGGCGAACTACTTACTCTAGCTTCCCGGCAACAATTAAT
AGACTGGATGGAGGCGGATAAAGTTGCAGGACCACTTCTGCGCTCGGCCCTTCCGGCTGGCTGGTTTATT
GCTGATAAATCTGGAGCCGGTGAGCGTGGGTCTCGCGGTATCATTGCAGCACTGGGGCCAGATGGTAAGC
CCTCCCGTATCGTAGTTATCTACACGACGGGGAGTCAGGCAACTATGGATGAACGAAATAGACAGATCGC
TGAGATAGGTGCCTCACTGATTAAGCATTGGTAACTGTCAGACCAAGTTTACTCATATATACTTTAGATT
GATTTAAAACTTCATTTTTAATTTAAAAGGATCTAGGTGAAGATCCTTTTTGATAATCTCATGACCAAAA
TCCCTTAACGTGAGTTTTCGTTCCACTGAGCGTCAGACCCCGTAGAAAAGATCAAAGGATCTTCTTGAGA
TCCTTTTTTTCTGCGCGTAATCTGCTGCTTGCAAACAAAAAAACCACCGCTACCAGCGGTGGTTTGTTTG
CCGGATCAAGAGCTACCAACTCTTTTTCCGAAGGTAACTGGCTTCAGCAGAGCGCAGATACCAAATACTG
TTCTTCTAGTGTAGCCGTAGTTAGGCCACCACTTCAAGAACTCTGTAGCACCGCCTACATACCTCGCTCT
GCTAATCCTGTTACCAGTGGCTGCTGCCAGTGGCGATAAGTCGTGTCTTACCGGGTTGGACTCAAGACGA
TAGTTACCGGATAAGGCGCAGCGGTCGGGCTGAACGGGGGGTTCGTGCACACAGCCCAGCTTGGAGCGAA
CGACCTACACCGAACTGAGATACCTACAGCGTGAGCTATGAGAAAGCGCCACGCTTCCCGAAGGGAGAAA
GGCGGACAGGTATCCGGTAAGCGGCAGGGTCGGAACAGGAGAGCGCACGAGGGAGCTTCCAGGGGGAAAC
GCCTGGTATCTTTATAGTCCTGTCGGGTTTCGCCACCTCTGACTTGAGCGTCGATTTTTGTGATGCTCGT
CAGGGGGGCGGAGCCTATGGAAAAACGCCAGCAACGCGGCCTTTTTACGGTTCCTGGCCTTTTGCTGGCC
TTTTGCTCACATGTTCTTTCCTGCGTTATCCCCTGATTCTGTGGATAACCGTATTACCGCCTTTGAGTGA
GCTGATACCGCTCGCCGCAGCCGAACGACCGAGCGCAGCGAGTCAGTGAGCGAGGAAGCGGAAGAGCGCC
CAATACGCAAACCGCCTCTCCCCGCGCGTTGGCCGATTCATTAATGCAGCAAGCTCATGGCTGACTAATT
TTTTTTATTTATGCAGAGGCCGAGGCCGCCTCGGCCTCTGAGCTATTCCAGAAGTAGTGAGGAGGCTTTT
TTGGAGGCCTAGGCTTTTGCAAAAAGCTCCCCGTGGCACGACAGGTTTCCCGACTGGAAAGCGGGCAGTG
AGCGCAACGCAATTAATGTGAGTTAGCTCACTCATTAGGCACCCCAGGCTTTACACTTTATGCTTCCGGC
TCGTATGTTGTGTGGAATTGTGAGCGGATAACAATTTCACACAGGAAACAGCTATGACATGATTACGAAT
TTCACAAATAAAGCATTTTTTTCACTGCATTCTAGTTGTGGTTTGTCCAAACTCATCAATGTATCTTATC
ATGTCTGGATCAACTGGATAACTCAAGCTAACCAAAATCATCCCAAACTTCCCACCCCATACCCTATTAC
CACTGCCAATTACCTGTGGTTTCATTTACTCTAAACCTGTGATTCCTCTGAATTATTTTCATTTTAAAGA
AATTGTATTTGTTAAATATGTACTACAAACTTAGTAGT
