>Addgene plasmid #53568 | pHAGE- TRE-DEST-NBioTAP | depositor partial sequence | sequence record 83495 | NBio-TAP tag
ATGGCAGGCCTTGCGCAACACGATGAAGCCGTGGACAACAAATTCAACAAAGAACAACAAAACGCGTTCT
ATGAGATCTTACATTTACCTAACTTAAACGAAGAACAACGAAACGCCTTCATCCAAAGTTTAAAAGATGA
CCCAAGCCAAAGCGCTAACCTTTTAGCAGAAGCTAAAAAGCTAAATGATGCTCAGGCGCCGAAAGTAGAC
GCGAATTGTGATATACCTACAACTGCTTCTCTCGAGAGCGGCTCCTCGGCTGGAAAGGCCGGTGAAGGTG
AAATCCCTGCCCCTCTTGCTGGTACCGTTTCTAAGATACTGGTAAAAGAAGGTGACACTGTTAAAGCTGG
TCAAACAGTTCTGGTGCTGGAGGCTATGAAAATGGAGACAGAAATTAACGCTCCTACTGACGGAAAAGTT
GAAAAGGTGTTAGTTAAGGAAAGAGATGCTGTTCAAGGTGGTCAAGGTCTAATCAAGATCGGCGTTCGAA
TTCGGCGCGCCGATATCCAGATCTTTTAA
