>Addgene plasmid #53568 | pHAGE- TRE-DEST-NBioTAP | addgene partial sequence | sequence record 90320 | pPHAGE-3 5'-GCT CCA GAC TGC CTT GGG AAA AGC-3'
TTACTAAGCGTAGTCTGGGACGTCGTATGGGTATTCGAACCGCGGGCCCTCTAGGCTACCTAGCTATGCG
CAAACCACTTTGTACAAGAAAGCTGAACGAGAAACGTAAAATGATATAAATATCAATATATTAAATTAGA
TTTTGCATAAAAAACAGACTACATAATACTGTAAAACACAACATATCCAGTCACTATGGTCGACCTGCAG
ACTGGCTGTGTATAAGGGAGCCTGACATTTATATTCCCCAGAACATCAGGTTAATGGCGTTTTTGATGTC
ATTTTCGCGGTGGCTGAGATCAGCCACTTCTTCCCCGATAACGGAGACCGGCACACTGGCCATATCGGTG
GTCATCATGCGCCAGCTTTCATCCCCGATATGCACCACCGGGTAAAGTTCACGGGAGACTTTATCTGACA
GCAGACGTGCACTGGCCAGGGGGATCACCATCCGTCGCCCGGGCGTGTCAATAATATCACTCTGTACATC
CACAAACAGACGATAACGGCTCTCTCTTTTATAGGTGTAAACCTTAAACTGCATTTCACCAGCCCCTGTT
CTCGTCAGCAAAAGAGCCGTTCATTTCAATAAACCGGGCGACCTCAGCCATCCCTTCCTGATTTTCCGCT
TTCCAGCGTTCGGCACGCAGACGACGGGCTTCATTCTGCATGGTTGTGCTTACCAGACCGGAGATATTGA
CATCATATATGCCTTGAGCAACTGATAGCTGTCGCTGTCAACTGTCACTGTAATACGCTGCT
