>Addgene plasmid #53568 | pHAGE- TRE-DEST-NBioTAP | addgene partial sequence | sequence record 90325 | CMV-F 5'-CGCAAATGGGCGGTAGGCGTG-3'
TGATAGAGATCTCCCTATCAGTGATAGAGATCGTCGACGAGCTCGTTTAGTGAACCGTCAGATCGCCTGG
AGACGCCATCCACGCTGTTTTGACCTCCATAGAAGACACCGGGACCGATCCAGCCTCCGGACTCTAGAGG
ATCCCTACCGGTGATATCCTCGAGGCCGCCACCATGGCAGGCCTTGCGCAACACGATGAAGCCGTGGACA
ACAAATTCAACAAAGAACAACAAAACGCGTTCTATGAGATCTTACATTTACCTAACTTAAACGAAGAAC
